>Addgene plasmid #159559 | R989-X32-636: His6-MBP-tev-G-Hs.KRAS4b(1-188) Q61R | addgene full sequence | sequence record 313289 | Addgene NGS Result
ATCATGGAGATAATTAAAATGATAACCATCTCGCAAATAAATAAGTATTTTACTGTTTTCGTAACAGTTT
TGTAATAAAAAAACCTATAAATATTCCGGATTATTCATACCGTCCCACCATCGGGCGCGGATCACCATGG
GATCCCATCACCATCACCATCACGGCAAAATCGAAGAAGGTAAACTGGTAATCTGGATTAACGGCGATAA
AGGCTATAACGGTCTCGCTGAAGTCGGTAAGAAATTCGAGAAAGATACCGGAATTAAAGTCACCGTTGAG
CATCCGGATAAACTGGAAGAGAAATTCCCACAGGTTGCGGCAACTGGCGATGGCCCTGACATTATCTTCT
GGGCACACGACCGCTTTGGTGGCTACGCTCAATCTGGCCTGTTGGCTGAAATCACCCCGGACAAAGCGTT
CCAGGACAAGCTGTATCCGTTTACCTGGGATGCCGTACGTTACAACGGCAAGCTGATTGCTTACCCGATC
GCTGTTGAAGCGTTATCGCTGATTTATAACAAAGATCTGCTGCCGAACCCGCCAAAAACCTGGGAAGAGA
TCCCGGCGCTGGATAAAGAACTGAAAGCGAAAGGTAAGAGCGCGCTGATGTTCAACCTGCAAGAACCGTA
CTTCACCTGGCCGCTGATTGCTGCTGACGGGGGTTATGCGTTCAAGTATGAAAACGGCAAGTACGACATT
AAAGACGTGGGCGTGGATAACGCTGGCGCGAAAGCGGGTCTGACCTTCCTGGTTGACCTGATTAAAAACA
AACACATGAATGCAGACACCGATTACTCCATCGCAGAAGCTGCCTTTAATAAAGGCGAAACAGCGATGAC
CATCAACGGCCCGTGGGCATGGTCCAACATCGACACCAGCAAAGTGAATTATGGTGTAACGGTACTGCCG
ACCTTCAAGGGTCAACCATCCAAACCGTTCGTTGGCGTGCTGAGCGCAGGTATTAACGCTGCCAGTCCGA
ACAAAGAGCTGGCAAAAGAGTTCCTCGAAAACTATCTGCTGACTGATGAAGGTCTGGAAGCGGTTAATAA
AGACAAACCGCTGGGTGCCGTAGCGCTGAAGTCTTACGAGGAAGAGTTGGCGAAAGATCCACGTATTGCC
GCCACCATGGAAAACGCCCAGAAAGGTGAAATCATGCCGAACATCCCGCAGATGTCCGCTTTCTGGTATG
CCGTGCGTACTGCGGTGATCAACGCCGCCAGCGGTCGTCAGACTGTCGATGAAGCCCTGAAAGACGCGCA
GACTAATTCGGGATCCTCGATCACAAGTTTGTACAAAAAAGTTGGCGAAAACCTGTACTTCCAAGGC
[507 nt withheld, positions 1328-1834]
ATGAGCAAAGATGGTAAAAAGAAGAAAAAGAAGTCAAAGACAAAGTGTGTAATTATGTAATCAACTTTCT
TGTACAAAGTGGTGATCGAGCTAGCTAGAAGCTTGTCGAGAAGTACTAGAGGATCATAATCAGCCATACC
ACATTTGTAGAGGTTTTACTTGCTTTAAAAAACCTCCCACACCTCCCCCTGAACCTGAAACATAAAATGA
ATGCAATTGTTGTTGTTAACTTGTTTATTGCAGCTTATAATGGTTACAAATAAAGCAATAGCATCACAAA
TTTCACAAATAAAGCATTTTTTTCACTGCATTCTAGTTGTGGTTTGTCCAAACTCATCAATGTATCTTAT
CATGTCTGGATCTGATCACTGCTTGAGCCTAGGAGATCCGAACCAGATAAGTGAAATCTAGTTCCAAACT
ATTTTGTCATTTTTAATTTTCGTATTAGCTTACGACGCTACACCCAGTTCCCATCTATTTTGTCACTCTT
CCCTAAATAATCCTTAAAAACTCCATTTCCACCCCTCCCAGTTCCCAACTATTTTGTCCGCCCACAGCGG
GGCATTTTTCTTCCTGTTATGTTTTTAATCAAACATCCTGCCAACTCCATGTGACAAACCGTCATCTTCG
GCTACTTTTTCTCTGTCACAGAATGAAAATTTTTCTGTCATCTCTTCGTTATTAATGTTTGTAATTGACT
GAATATCAACGCTTATTTGCAGCCTGAATGGCGAATGGG
[124 nt withheld, positions 2574-2697]
C
[91 nt withheld, positions 2699-2789]
A
[49 nt withheld, positions 2791-2839]
CCTTTGACGTTGGAGTCCACGTTCTT
[37 nt withheld, positions 2866-2902]
ACCCTATCTCGGTCTATTCTTTTGATTTATAAGGGATTTTGCCGATTTCGGCCTATTGGTTAAAAAATGA
GCTGATTTAACAAAAATTTAACGCGAATTTTAACAAAATATTAACGCTTACAATTTAGGTGGCACTTTTC
GGGGAAATGTGCGCGGAACCCCTATTTGTTTATTTTTCTAAATACATTCAAATATGTATCCGCTCATGAG
ACAATAACCCTGATAAATGCTTCAATAATATTGAAAAAGGAAGAGTATGAGTATTCAACATTTCCGTGTC
GCCCTTATTCCCTTTTTTGCGGCATTTTGCCTTCCTGTTTTTGCTCACCCAGAAACGCTGGTGAAAGTAA
AAGATGCTGAAGATCAGTTGGGTGCACGAGTGGGTTACATCGAACTGGATCTCAACAGCGGTAAGATCCT
TGAGAGTTTTCGCCCCGAAGAACGTTTTCCAATGATGAGCACTTTTAAAGTTCTGCTATGTGGCGCGGTA
TTATCCCGTATTGACGCCGGGCAAGAGCAACTCGGTCGCCGCATACACTATTCTCAGAATGACTTGGTTG
AGTACTCACCAGTCACAGAAAAGCATCTTACGGATGGCATGACAGTAAGAGAATTATGCAGTGCTGCCAT
AACCATGAGTGATAACACTGCGGCCAACTTACTTCTGACAACGATCGGAGGACCGAAGGAGCTAACCGCT
TTTTTGCACAACATGGGGGATCATGTAACTCGCCTTGATCGTTGGGAACCGGAGCTGAATGAAGCCATAC
CAAACGACGAGCGTGACACCACGATGCCTGTAGCAATGGCAACAACGTTGCGCAAACTATTAACTGGCGA
ACTACTTACTCTAGCTTCCCGGCAACAATTAATAGACTGGATGGAGGCGGATAAAGTTGCAGGACCACTT
CTGCGCTCGGCCCTTCCGGCTGGCTGGTTTATTGCTGATAAATCTGGAGCCGGTGAGCGTGGGTCTCGCG
GTATCATTGCAGCACTGGGGCCAGATGGTAAGCCCTCCCGTATCGTAGTTATCTACACGACGGGGAGTCA
GGCAACTATGGATGAACGAAATAGACAGATCGCTGAGATAGGTGCCTCACTGATTAAGCATTGGTAACTG
TCAGACCAAGTTTACTCATATATACTTTAGATTGATTTAAAACTTCATTTTTAATTTAAAAGGATCTAGG
TGAAGATCCTTTTTGATAATCTCATGACCAAAATCCCTTAACGTGAGTTTTCGTTCCACTGAGCGTCAGA
CCCCGTAGAAAAGATCAAAGGATCTTCTTGAGATCCTTTTTTTCTGCGCGTAATCTGCTGCTTGCAAACA
AAAAAACCACCGCTACCAGCGGTGGTTTGTTTGCCGGATCAAGAGCTACCAACTCTTTTTCCGAAGGTAA
CTGGCTTCAGCAGAGCGCAGATACCAAATACTGTTCTTCTAGTGTAGCCGTAGTTAGGCCACCACTTCAA
GAACTCTGTAGCACCGCCTACATACCTCGCTCTGCTAATCCTGTTACCAGTGGCTGCTGCCAGTGGCGAT
AAGTCGTGTCTTACCGGGTTGGACTCAAGACGATAGTTACCGGATAAGGCGCAGCGGTCGGGCTGAACGG
GGGGTTCGTGCACACAGCCCAGCTTGGAGCGAACGACCTACACCGAACTGAGATACCTACAGCGTGAGCT
ATGAGAAAGCGCCACGCTTCCCGAAGGGAGAAAGGCGGACAGGTATCCGGTAAGCGGCAGGGTCGGAACA
GGAGAGCGCACGAGGGAGCTTCCAGGGGGAAACGCCTGGTATCTTTATAGTCCTGTCGGGTTTCGCCACC
TCTGACTTGAGCGTCGATTTTTGTGATGCTCGTCAGGGGGGCGGAGCCTATGGAAAAACGCCAGCAACGC
GGCCTTTTTACGGTTCCTGGCCTTTTGCTGGCCTTTTGCTCACATGTTCTTTCCTGCGTTATCCCCTGAT
TCTGTGGATAACCGTATTACCGCCTTTGAGTGAGCTGATACCGCTCGCCGCAGCCGAACGACCGAGCGCA
GCGAGTCAGTGAGCGAGGAAGCGGAAGAGCGCCTGATGCGGTATTTTCTCCTTACGCATCTGTGCGGTAT
TTCACACCGCATAGACCAGCCGCGTAACCTGGCAAAATCGGTTACGGTTGAGTAATAAATGGATGCCCTG
CGTAAGCGGGTGTGGGCGGACAATAAAGTCTTAAACTGAACAAAATAGATCTAAACTATGACAATAAAGT
CTTAAACTAGACAGAATAGTTGTAAACTGAAATCAGTCCAGTTATGCTGTGAAAAAGCATACTGGACTTT
TGTTATGGCTAAAGCAAACTCTTCATTTTCTGAAGTGCAAATTGCCCGTCGTATTAAAGAGGGGCGTGGC
CAAGGGCATGGTAAAGACTATATTCGCGGCGTTGTGACAATTTACCGAACAACTCCGCGGCCGGGAAGCC
GATCTCGGCTTGAACGAATTGTTAGGTGGCGGTACTTGGGTCGATATCAAAGTGCATCACTTCTTCCCGT
ATGCCCAACTTTGTATAGAGAGCCACTGCGGGATCGTCACCGTAATCTGCTTGCACGTAGATCACATAAG
CACCAAGCGCGTTGGCCTCATGCTTGAGGAGATTGATGAGCGCGGTGGCAATGCCCTGCCTCCGGTGCTC
GCCGGAGACTGCGAGATCATAGATATAGATCTCACTACGCGGCTGCTCAAACTTGGGCAGAACGTAAGCC
GCGAGAGCGCCAACAACCGCTTCTTGGTCGAAGGCAGCAAGCGCGATGAATGTCTTACTACGGAGCAAGT
TCCCGAGGTAATCGGAGTCCGGCTGATGTTGGGAGTAGGTGGCTACGTCTCCGAACTCACGACCGAAAAG
ATCAAGAGCAGCCCGCATGGATTTGACTTGGTCAGGGCCGAGCCTACATGTGCGAATGATGCCCATACTT
GAGCCACCTAACTTTGTTTTAGGGCGACTGCCCTGCTGCGTAACATCGTTGCTGCTGCGTAACATCGTTG
CTGCTCCATAACATCAAACATCGACCCACGGCGTAACGCGCTTGCTGCTTGGATGCCCGAGGCATAGACT
GTACAAAAAAACAGTCATAACAAGCCATGAAAACCGCCACTGCGCCGTTACCACCGCTGCGTTCGGTCAA
GGTTCTGGACCAGTTGCGTGAGCGCATACGCTACTTGCATTACAGTTTACGAACCGAACAGGCTTATGTC
AACTGGGTTCGTGCCTTCATCCGTTTCCACGGTGTGCGTCACCCGGCAACCTTGGGCAGCAGCGAAGTCG
AGGCATTTCTGTCCTGGCTGGCGAACGAGCGCAAGGTTTCGGTCTCCACGCATCGTCAGGCATTGGCGGC
CTTGCTGTTCTTCTACGGCAAGGTGCTGTGCACGGATCTGCCCTTGCTTCAGGAGATCGGTAGACCTCGG
CCGTCGCGGCGCTTGCCGGTGGTGCTGACCCCGGATGAAGTGGTTCGCATCCTCGGTTTTCTGGAAGGCG
AGCATCGTTTGTTCGCCCAGGACTCTAGCTATAGTTCTAGTGGTTGGCTACTCGAGATCCCGGGTGATCA
AGTCTTCGTCGAGTGATTGTAAATAAAATGTAATTTACAGTATAGTATTTTAATTAATATACAAATGATT
TGATAATAATTCTTATTTAACTATAATATATTGTGTTGGGTTGAATTAAAGGTCCGTATACTCCGGAATA
TTAATAG
Features (pLannotate 1.2.2; 21 found; start..end, strand, type, name):
      1..92      +  promoter       polyhedrin promoter: polh from Autographa californica; promoter for the baculovirus polyhedrin gene
    146..163     +  CDS            7xHis (fragment): 6xHis affinity tag
    167..1264    +  CDS            MBP: maltose binding protein from E. coli; malE (mutated); This version of the gene does not encode a signal sequence, so MBP will remain in the cytosol.
   1284..1301    +  protein_bind   attB1 (fragment): mutant version of attB; core recombination site for the Gateway® BP reaction BP Clonase™
   1307..1323    +  CDS            TEV site (fragment): tobacco etch virus (TEV) protease recognition and cleavage site
   1328..1894    +  CDS            K-Ras (sequence partly withheld): human small GTPase proto-oncoprotein
   1899..1916    -  protein_bind   attB2 (fragment): mutant version of attB; core recombination site for the Gateway® BP reaction BP Clonase™
   1956..2039    +  CDS            large T antigen (fragment): large T antigen from SV40 (simian virus 40)
   2062..2196    +  polyA_signal   SV40 poly(A) signal: SV40 polyadenylation signal
   2225..2390    -  mobile_element Tn7L: mini-Tn7 element (left end of the Tn7 transposon) Tn7
   2553..2569    +  CDS            lacZα (fragment): LacZα fragment of β-galactosidase; lacZ fragment
   2574..3028    +  rep_origin     f1 ori (sequence partly withheld): f1 bacteriophage origin of replication; arrow indicates direction of (+) strand synthesis
   3054..3158    +  promoter       AmpR promoter: bla
   3159..4019    +  CDS            AmpR: β-lactamase; bla; confers resistance to ampicillin, carbenicillin, and related antibiotics
   4190..4778    +  rep_origin     ori: high-copy-number ColE1/pMB1/pBR322/pUC origin of replication
   4964..5015    -  misc_feature   bom (fragment): basis of mobility region from pBR322
   5083..5307    -  mobile_element Tn7R: mini-Tn7 element (right end of the Tn7 transposon) Tn7
   5374..5907    -  CDS            GmR: gentamycin acetyltransferase; aacC1; confers resistance to gentamycin
   6096..6124    -  promoter       Pc promoter: intI1 (promoter lies within the coding sequence); class 1 integron promoter
   6102..6494    -  CDS            YPR2_ECOLX: Protein predicted: Swiss-Prot protein existence level 4. From Escherichia coli.
   6487..6596    -  promoter       p10 promoter: baculovirus promoter for expression in insect cells
