[The description below was written by a language model from this plasmid's Addgene catalogue record and pLannotate feature annotations shown in this document.]
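Description:
R989-X32-636 is a baculovirus transfer (donor) plasmid for insect-cell production of human KRAS4b carrying the oncogenic Q61R substitution. It was built by Gateway cloning into the pDest-636 backbone. The 6.6 kb plasmid replicates in E. coli from a high-copy ColE1/pUC-type origin and is selected with ampicillin through the bla gene; an f1 phage origin is also present. The annotated Tn7L and Tn7R ends define a mini-Tn7 element that encloses the expression cassette and a gentamicin acetyltransferase marker driven by the Pc integron promoter. This is the arrangement used in bacmid-type systems, where the mini-Tn7 segment is transposed into a baculovirus genome maintained in E. coli. Gentamicin resistance marks the transposed segment, and the resulting recombinant bacmid is used to generate virus.

Within the transposable segment, the very late baculovirus polyhedrin promoter drives a single fusion open reading frame. It consists of an N-terminal His6 tag, a signal-sequence-less (cytosolic) E. coli maltose-binding protein, the attB1 scar left by recombination, a TEV protease recognition site, and KRAS4b residues 1–188, followed by attB2 and an SV40 polyadenylation signal. His6 and MBP allow affinity purification, and MBP commonly improves solubility. The "G" in the construct name suggests that TEV cleavage releases KRAS with one extra N-terminal glycine. A p10 promoter is also annotated, oriented away from the cassette, with no recorded gene of interest downstream.

The associated publication describes high-yield production of farnesylated and methylated KRAS4b for biophysical studies of prenylated protein–lipid interactions. Retaining the full C-terminus through residue 188 fits this purpose, because it keeps the CAAX motif needed for that processing.
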