Addgene plasmid #159559: R989-X32-636: His6-MBP-tev-G-Hs.KRAS4b(1-188) Q61R
Purpose: Baculovirus protein expression of His6-MBP-tev-G-Hs.KRAS4b(1-188) Q61R
Depositing lab: Dominic Esposito. Depositing organization: National Cancer Institute (NCI). Publication: Farnesylated and methylated KRAS4b: high yield production of protein suitable for biophysical studies of prenylated protein-lipid interactions. Gillette WK, Esposito D, Abreu Blanco M, Alexander P, Bindu L, Bittner C, Chertov O, Frank PH, Grose C, Jones JE, Meng Z, Perkins S, Van Q, Ghirlando R, Fivash M, Nissley DV, McCormick F, Holderfield M, Stephen AG. Sci Rep. 2015 Nov 2;5:15916. doi: 10.1038/srep15916. PubMed 26522388.
Backbone
  Vector backbone: pDest-636
  Vector type: Insect Expression
Growth in bacteria
  Bacterial resistance: Ampicillin, 100 μg/mL
  Growth temperature: 37°C
  Growth strain: DH5alpha
  Copy number: High Copy
Gene/Insert
  Gene/Insert name: His6-MBP-tev-G-Hs.KRAS4b(1-188) Q61R
  Species: H. sapiens (human)
  Mutation: Q61R
  Entrez Gene: KRAS (a.k.a. 'C-K-RAS, C-K-RAS, CFC2, K-RAS2A, K-RAS2B, K-RAS4A, K-RAS4B, K-Ras, K-Ras 2, KI-RAS, KRAS1, KRAS2, NS, NS3, OES, RALD, RASK2, c-Ki-ras, c-Ki-ras2)
  Tag / fusion protein: His6-MBP-tev (N terminal on insert)
  Cloning method: Gateway Cloning
Terms and licenses: Academic/Nonprofit Terms; Industry Terms: Not Available to Industry
How to cite: R989-X32-636: His6-MBP-tev-G-Hs.KRAS4b(1-188) Q61R was a gift from Dominic Esposito (Addgene plasmid # 159559 ; http://n2t.net/addgene:159559 ; RRID:Addgene_159559)
